Addgene plasmid #183646: pBoBi-hLAMP2-C-PEN2
Purpose: Lentiviral expression of a lysosome-residential PEN2.
Depositing lab: Sheng-cai Lin. Depositing organization: Xiamen University. Publication: Low-dose metformin targets the lysosomal AMPK pathway through PEN2. Ma T, Tian X, Zhang B, Li M, Wang Y, Yang C, Wu J, Wei X, Qu Q, Yu Y, Long S, Feng JW, Li C, Zhang C, Xie C, Wu Y, Xu Z, Chen J, Yu Y, Huang X, He Y, Yao L, Zhang L, Zhu M, Wang W, Wang ZC, Zhang M, Bao Y, Jia W, Lin SY, Ye Z, Piao HL, Deng X, Zhang CS, Lin SC. Nature. 2022 Mar;603(7899):159-165. doi: 10.1038/s41586-022-04431-8. Epub 2022 Feb 23. PubMed 35197629.
Backbone
  Vector backbone: pBoBi
  Backbone size w/o insert (bp): 8300
  Vector type: Lentiviral
Growth in bacteria
  Bacterial resistance: Ampicillin, 100 μg/mL
  Growth temperature: 37°C
  Growth strain: NEB Stable
  Copy number: High Copy
Gene/Insert
  Gene/Insert name: PEN2 and LAMP2
  Species: H. sapiens (human)
  Insert size (bp): 1533
  Mutation: WT
  Entrez Gene: PSENEN (a.k.a. ACNINV2, MDS033, MSTP064, PEN-2, PEN2); LAMP2 (a.k.a. CD107b, DND, LAMP-2, LAMPB, LGP-96, LGP110)
  Promoter: CMV
  Tag / fusion protein: HA (N terminal on insert)
  Cloning method: Ligation Independent Cloning
Terms and licenses: Academic/Nonprofit Terms; Industry Terms: Not Available to Industry
How to cite: pBoBi-hLAMP2-C-PEN2 was a gift from Sheng-cai Lin (Addgene plasmid # 183646 ; http://n2t.net/addgene:183646 ; RRID:Addgene_183646)
