[The description below was written by a language model from this plasmid's Addgene catalogue record and pLannotate feature annotations shown in this document.]
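Description:
pBoBi-hLAMP2-C-PEN2 is an HIV-1-based lentiviral transfer plasmid built on the pBoBi backbone for expressing a lysosome-resident form of human PEN2 in mammalian cells. It is propagated in E. coli through a high-copy ColE1/pUC-type origin with ampicillin selection (AmpR), and it also carries an f1 origin. A CMV enhancer/promoter sits upstream of the truncated 5' LTR, an arrangement that typically drives Tat-independent transcription of the viral genome in packaging cells. The packaged region contains the Ψ packaging signal with a gag fragment, the Rev response element for Rev-dependent nuclear export, and the cPPT/CTS. The 3' end is annotated with LTR fragments followed by a bGH polyadenylation signal. Outside the LTRs, an SV40/EM7-driven BleoR cassette is present. Because it lies outside the packaged region, it would not be delivered by the virus, and no selectable marker or reporter is annotated within the proviral portion.

The payload is driven by an internal CMV enhancer/promoter and consists of a human LAMP2 coding sequence (annotated with reference to the LAMP-2C isoform) followed almost immediately by the PSENEN (PEN2) coding sequence, consistent with a single fusion protein. LAMP2 is a lysosomal membrane protein, so the fusion serves to anchor PEN2, a gamma-secretase subunit, at the lysosome. The catalogue lists wild-type sequences and an N-terminal HA tag, although the tag is not separately annotated in the feature table. A chimeric intron and a WPRE, which enhances transcript stability and expression, lie downstream of the insert. The associated study concerns low-dose metformin acting on the lysosomal AMPK pathway through PEN2, so the construct presumably served to examine PEN2 function when confined to lysosomes.
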