Features (pLannotate 1.2.2; 34 found; start..end, strand, type, name):
    149..329     +  LTR            5' LTR (truncated): truncated 5' long terminal repeat (LTR) from HIV-1
    376..501     +  misc_feature   HIV-1 Ψ: packaging signal of human immunodeficiency virus type 1
    485..848     +  CDS            HIV-1 gag (fragment): gag protein from human immunodeficiency virus 1; gag
    994..1227    +  misc_feature   RRE: The Rev response element (RRE) of HIV-1 allows for Rev-dependent mRNA export from the nucleus to the cytoplasm.
   1604..1704    +  CDS            Rev (fragment): human immunodeficiency virus 1 (HIV-1) Rev protein; rev; enhances nuclear export of unspliced and incompletely spliced viral mRNAs
   1708..1824    +  misc_feature   cPPT/CTS: central polypurine tract and central termination sequence of HIV-1
   1847..2150    +  enhancer       CMV enhancer: human cytomegalovirus immediate early enhancer
   2151..2354    +  promoter       CMV promoter: human cytomegalovirus (CMV) immediate early promoter
   2564..3787    +  CDS            LAMP2: LAMP2_HUMAN - Experimental evidence at protein level: Swiss-Prot protein existence level 1. [Isoform LAMP-2C]: Modulates chaperone-mediated autophagy. Decreases presentation of endogenous antigens by MHCII. Does not play a role in the presentation of exogenous and membrane-derived antigens by MHCII. From Homo sapiens (Human).
   3794..4096    +  CDS            PSENEN: PEN2_HUMAN - Also known as PEN2. Experimental evidence at protein level: Swiss-Prot protein existence level 1. Essential subunit of the gamma-secretase complex, an endoprotease complex that catalyzes the intramembrane cleavage of integral membrane proteins such as Notch receptors and APP (amyloid- beta precursor protein) (PubMed:12522139, PubMed:12763021, PubMed:12740439, PubMed:12679784, PubMed:24941111, PubMed:30598546, PubMed:30630874). The gamma-secretase complex plays a role in Notch and Wnt signaling cascades and regulation of downstream processes via its role in processing key regulator
   4183..4412    +  intron         chimeric intron: chimera between introns from adenovirus and immunoglobulin heavy chain genes
   4476..4586    +  CDS            nef (fragment): NEF_HV1Z2 - Experimental evidence at protein level: Swiss-Prot protein existence level 1. Extracellular Nef protein targets CD4(+) T-lymphocytes for apoptosis by interacting with CXCR4 surface receptors. From Human immunodeficiency virus type 1 group M subtype D (isolate Z2/CDC-Z34) (HIV-1).
   4589..5177    +  misc_feature   WPRE: woodchuck hepatitis virus posttranscriptional regulatory element
   5194..5262    +  CDS            nef (fragment): NEF_HV1Z2 - Experimental evidence at protein level: Swiss-Prot protein existence level 1. Extracellular Nef protein targets CD4(+) T-lymphocytes for apoptosis by interacting with CXCR4 surface receptors. From Human immunodeficiency virus type 1 group M subtype D (isolate Z2/CDC-Z34) (HIV-1).
   5264..5576    +  LTR            5' LTR (fragment): 5' long terminal repeat (LTR) from HIV-1
   5584..5764    +  LTR            5' LTR (truncated): truncated 5' long terminal repeat (LTR) from HIV-1
   5796..6020    +  polyA_signal   bGH poly(A) signal: bovine growth hormone polyadenylation signal
   6024..6045    +  promoter       SV40 promoter (fragment): SV40 enhancer and early promoter
   6066..6494    +  rep_origin     f1 ori (sequence partly withheld): f1 bacteriophage origin of replication; arrow indicates direction of (+) strand synthesis
   6508..6837    +  promoter       SV40 promoter: SV40 enhancer and early promoter
   6885..6932    +  promoter       EM7 promoter: synthetic bacterial promoter&nbsp
   6951..7325    +  CDS            BleoR: antibiotic-binding protein; Sh ble from Streptoalloteichus hindustanus; confers resistance to bleomycin, phleomycin, and Zeocin™
   7335..7460    +  CDS            ble (fragment): BLE_KLEPN - Experimental evidence at protein level: Swiss-Prot protein existence level 1. Binding protein with a strong affinity to the bleomycin family of antibiotics. Binds to CL990; an antimitotic-antibiotic compound. From Klebsiella pneumoniae.
   7455..7576    +  polyA_signal   SV40 poly(A) signal: SV40 polyadenylation signal
   7649..7665    -  protein_bind   lac operator: The lac repressor binds to the lac operator to inhibit transcription in E. coli. This inhibition can be relieved by adding lactose or isopropyl-β-D-thiogalactopyranoside (IPTG). lac repressor encoded by lacI
   7673..7703    -  promoter       lac promoter: promoter for the E. coli lac operon
   7718..7739    -  protein_bind   CAP binding site: CAP binding activates transcription in the presence of cAMP. E. coli catabolite activator protein
   7752..7844    -  CDS            lacI (fragment): lac repressor; lacI; The lac repressor binds to the lac operator to inhibit transcription in E. coli. This inhibition can be relieved by adding lactose or isopropyl-β-D-thiogalactopyranoside (IPTG).
   8027..8615    -  rep_origin     ori: high-copy-number ColE1/pMB1/pBR322/pUC origin of replication
   8786..9646    -  CDS            AmpR: β-lactamase; bla; confers resistance to ampicillin, carbenicillin, and related antibiotics
   9647..9751    -  promoter       AmpR promoter: bla
   9810..9862    -  misc_feature   bom (fragment): basis of mobility region from pBR322
  10017..10396   +  enhancer       CMV enhancer: human cytomegalovirus immediate early enhancer
  10397..131     +  promoter       CMV promoter (across the origin): human cytomegalovirus (CMV) immediate early promoter
>Addgene plasmid #183646 | pBoBi-hLAMP2-C-PEN2 | addgene full sequence | sequence record 363124 | Addgene NGS Result
CACCCCATTGACGTCAATGGGAGTTTGTTTTGGCACCAAAATCAACGGGACTTTCCAAAATGTCGTAACA
ACTCCGCCCCATTGACGCAAATGGGCGGTAGGCGTGTACGGTGGGAGGTCTATATAAGCAGCGCGTTTTG
CCTGTACTGGGTCTCTCTGGTTAGACCAGATCTGAGCCTGGGAGCTCTCTGGCTAACTAGGGAACCCACT
GCTTAAGCCTCAATAAAGCTTGCCTTGAGTGCTTCAAGTAGTGTGTGCCCGTCTGTTGTGTGACTCTGGT
AACTAGAGATCCCTCAGACCCTTTTAGTCAGTGTGGAAAATCTCTAGCAGTGGCGCCCGAACAGGGACTT
GAAAGCGAAAGGGAAACCAGAGGAGCTCTCTCGACGCAGGACTCGGCTTGCTGAAGCGCGCACGGCAAGA
GGCGAGGGGCGGCGACTGGTGAGTACGCCAAAAATTTTGACTAGCGGAGGCTAGAAGGAGAGAGATGGGT
GCGAGAGCGTCAGTATTAAGCGGGGGAGAATTAGATCGCGATGGGAAAAAATTCGGTTAAGGCCAGGGGG
AAAGAAAAAATATAAATTAAAACATATAGTATGGGCAAGCAGGGAGCTAGAACGATTCGCAGTTAATCCT
GGCCTGTTAGAAACATCAGAAGGCTGTAGACAAATACTGGGACAGCTACAACCATCCCTTCAGACAGGAT
CAGAAGAACTTAGATCATTATATAATACAGTAGCAACCCTCTATTGTGTGCATCAAAGGATAGAGATAAA
AGACACCAAGGAAGCTTTAGACAAGATAGAGGAAGAGCAAAACAAAAGTAAGACCACCGCACAGCAAGCG
GCCGCTGATCTTCAGACCTGGAGGAGGAGATATGAGGGACAATTGGAGAAGTGAATTATATAAATATAAA
GTAGTAAAAATTGAACCATTAGGAGTAGCACCCACCAAGGCAAAGAGAAGAGTGGTGCAGAGAGAAAAAA
GAGCAGTGGGAATAGGAGCTTTGTTCCTTGGGTTCTTGGGAGCAGCAGGAAGCACTATGGGCGCAGCGTC
AATGACGCTGACGGTACAGGCCAGACAATTATTGTCTGGTATAGTGCAGCAGCAGAACAATTTGCTGAGG
GCTATTGAGGCGCAACAGCATCTGTTGCAACTCACAGTCTGGGGCATCAAGCAGCTCCAGGCAAGAATCC
TGGCTGTGGAAAGATACCTAAAGGATCAACAGCTCCTGGGGATTTGGGGTTGCTCTGGAAAACTCATTTG
CACCACTGCTGTGCCTTGGAATGCTAGTTGGAGTAATAAATCTCTGGAACAGATTTGGAATCACACGACC
TGGATGGAGTGGGACAGAGAAATTAACAATTACACAAGCTTAATACACTCCTTAATTGAAGAATCGCAAA
ACCAGCAAGAAAAGAATGAACAAGAATTATTGGAATTAGATAAATGGGCAAGTTTGTGGAATTGGTTTAA
CATAACAAATTGGCTGTGGTATATAAAATTATTCATAATGATAGTAGGAGGCTTGGTAGGTTTAAGAATA
GTTTTTGCTGTACTTTCTATAGTGAATAGAGTTAGGCAGGGATATTCACCATTATCGTTTCAGACCCACC
TCCCAACCCCGAGGGGACCCGACAGGCCCGAAGGAATAGAAGAAGAAGGTGGAGAGAGAGACAGAGACAG
ATCCATTCGATTAGTGAACGGATCAACTTTTAAAAGAAAAGGGGGGATTGGGGGGTACAGTGCAGGGGAA
AGAATAGTAGACATAATAGCAACAGACATACAAACTAAAGAATTACAAAAACAAATTACAAAATTCAAAA
TTTTATCGATAAGCTTGGGAGTTCCGCGTTACATAACTTACGGTAAATGGCCCGCCTGGCTGACCGCCCA
ACGACCCCCGCCCATTGACGTCAATAATGACGTATGTTCCCATAGTAACGCCAATAGGGACTTTCCATTG
ACGTCAATGGGTGGAGTATTTACGGTAAACTGCCCACTTGGCAGTACATCAAGTGTATCATATGCCAAGT
ACGCCCCCTATTGACGTCAATGACGGTAAATGGCCCGCCTGGCATTATGCCCAGTACATGACCTTATGGG
ACTTTCCTACTTGGCAGTACATCTACGTATTAGTCATCGCTATTACCATGGTGATGCGGTTTTGGCAGTA
CATCAATGGGCGTGGATAGCGGTTTGACTCACGGGGATTTCCAAGTCTCCACCCCATTGACGTCAATGGG
AGTTTGTTTTGGCACCAAAATCAACGGGACTTTCCAAAATGTCGTAACAACTCCGCCCCATTGACGCAAA
TGGGCGGTAGGCGTGTACGGTGGGAGGTCTATATAAGCAGAGCTCGTTTAGTGAACCGTCAGATCGCCTG
GAGACGCCATCCACGCTGTTTTGACCTCCATAGAAGACACCGACTGAGCTCCTTAAGGTTAACGCCACCA
TGTACCCTTATGACGTACCTGACTATGCTGGCGCCTACCCTTATGACGTACCTGACTATGCTGGATACCC
TTATGACGTACCTGACTATGCTGGATCTAGAGAATTCGGATCCATGGTGTGCTTCCGCCTCTTCCCGGTT
CCGGGCTCAGGGCTCGTTCTGGTCTGCCTAGTCCTGGGAGCTGTGCGGTCTTATGCATTGGAACTTAATT
TGACAGATTCAGAAAATGCCACTTGCCTTTATGCAAAATGGCAGATGAATTTCACAGTACGCTATGAAAC
TACAAATAAAACTTATAAAACTGTAACCATTTCAGACCATGGCACTGTGACATATAATGGAAGCATTTGT
GGGGATGATCAGAATGGTCCCAAAATAGCAGTGCAGTTCGGACCTGGCTTTTCCTGGATTGCGAATTTTA
CCAAGGCAGCATCTACTTATTCAATTGACAGCGTCTCATTTTCCTACAACACTGGTGATAACACAACATT
TCCTGATGCTGAAGATAAAGGAATTCTTACTGTTGATGAACTTTTGGCCATCAGAATTCCATTGAATGAC
CTTTTTAGATGCAATAGTTTATCAACTTTGGAAAAGAATGATGTTGTCCAACACTACTGGGATGTTCTTG
TACAAGCTTTTGTCCAAAATGGCACAGTGAGCACAAATGAGTTCCTGTGTGATAAAGACAAAACTTCAAC
AGTGGCACCCACCATACACACCACTGTGCCATCTCCTACTACAACACCTACTCCAAAGGAAAAACCAGAA
GCTGGAACCTATTCAGTTAATAATGGCAATGATACTTGTCTGCTGGCTACCATGGGGCTGCAGCTGAACA
TCACTCAGGATAAGGTTGCTTCAGTTATTAACATCAACCCCAATACAACTCACTCCACAGGCAGCTGCCG
TTCTCACACTGCTCTACTTAGACTCAATAGCAGCACCATTAAGTATCTAGACTTTGTCTTTGCTGTGAAA
AATGAAAACCGATTTTATCTGAAGGAAGTGAACATCAGCATGTATTTGGTTAATGGCTCCGTTTTCAGCA
TTGCAAATAACAATCTCAGCTACTGGGATGCCCCCCTGGGAAGTTCTTATATGTGCAACAAAGAGCAGAC
TGTTTCAGTGTCTGGAGCATTTCAGATAAATACCTTTGATCTAAGGGTTCAGCCTTTCAATGTGACACAA
GGAAAGTATTCTACAGCCCAAGAGTGTTCGCTGGATGATGACACCATTCTAATCCCAATTATAGTTGGTG
CTGGTCTTTCAGGCTTGATTATCGTTATAGTGATTGCTTACGTAATTGGCAGAAGAAAAAGTTATGCTGG
ATATCAGACTCTGATGAACCTGGAGCGAGTGTCCAATGAGGAGAAATTGAACCTGTGCCGGAAGTACTAC
CTGGGGGGGTTTGCTTTCCTGCCTTTTCTCTGGTTGGTCAACATCTTCTGGTTCTTCCGAGAGGCCTTCC
TTGTCCCAGCCTACACAGAACAGAGCCAAATCAAAGGCTATGTCTGGCGCTCAGCTGTGGGCTTCCTCTT
CTGGGTGATAGTGCTCACCTCCTGGATCACCATCTTCCAGATCTACCGGCCCCGCTGGGGTGCCCTTGGG
GACTACCTCTCCTTCACCATACCCCTGGGCACCCCCCTCGAGCCATGGAAGCTTGATATCTAACTGACTG
AACCGGTGGTACCGAGGAATTAATTCGCTGTCTGCGAGGGCCAGCTGTTGGGGTGAGTACTCCCTCTCAA
AAGCGGGCATGACTTCTGCGCTAAGATTGTCAGTTTCCAAAAACGAGGAGGATTTGATATTCACCTGGCC
CGCGGTGATGCCTTTGAGGGTGGCCGCGTCCATCTGGTCAGAAAAGACAATCTTTTTGTTGTCAAGCTTG
AGGTGTGGCAGGCTTGAGATCTGGCCATACACTTGAGTGACAATGACATCCACTTTGCCTTTCTCTCCAC
AGGTGTCCACTCCCAGGTCCAACTGCAGGTCGAGCATGCATCTAGGGCGGCCAATTCCGCCGATCCTGGA
AAAACATGGAGCAATCACAAGTAGCAATACAGCAGCTACCAATGCTGATTGTGCCTGGCTAGAAGCACAA
GAGGAGGAGGAGGTGGGTTTTCCAGTCACACCTCAGACAATCAACCTCTGGATTACAAAATTTGTGAAAG
ATTGACTGGTATTCTTAACTATGTTGCTCCTTTTACGCTATGTGGATACGCTGCTTTAATGCCTTTGTAT
CATGCTATTGCTTCCCGTATGGCTTTCATTTTCTCCTCCTTGTATAAATCCTGGTTGCTGTCTCTTTATG
AGGAGTTGTGGCCCGTTGTCAGGCAACGTGGCGTGGTGTGCACTGTGTTTGCTGACGCAACCCCCACTGG
TTGGGGCATTGCCACCACCTGTCAGCTCCTTTCCGGGACTTTCGCTTTCCCCCTCCCTATTGCCACGGCG
GAACTCATCGCCGCCTGCCTTGCCCGCTGCTGGACAGGGGCTCGGCTGTTGGGCACTGACAATTCCGTGG
TGTTGTCGGGGAAGCTGACGTCCTTTCCATGGCTGCTCGCCTGTGTTGCCACCTGGATTCTGCGCGGGAC
GTCCTTCTGCTACGTCCCTTCGGCCCTCAATCCAGCGGACCTTCCTTCCCGCGGCCTGCTGCCGGCTCTG
CGGCCTCTTCCGCGTCTTCGCCTTCGCCCTCAGACGAGTCGGATCTCCCTTTGGGCCGCCTCCCCGCCTG
GAATTCGAGCTCGGTACCTTTAAGACCAATGACTTACAAGGCAGCTGTAGATCTTAGCCACTTTTTAAAA
GAAAAGGGGGGACTGGAAGGGCTAATTCACTCCCAACGAAGACAAGATATCCTTGATCTGTGGATCTACC
ACACACAAGGCTACTTCCCTGATTGGCAGAACTACACACCAGGGCCAGGGATCAGATATCCACTGACCTT
TGGATGGTGCTACAAGCTAGTACCAGTTGAGCAAGAGAAGGTAGAAGAAGCCAATGAAGGAGAGAACACC
CGCTTGTTACACCCTGTGAGCCTGCATGGGATGGATGACCCGGAGAGAGAAGTATTAGAGTGGAGGTTTG
ACAGCCGCCTAGCATTTCATCACATGGCCCGAGAGCTGCATCCGGACTGTACTGGGTCTCTCTGGTTAGA
CCAGATCTGAGCCTGGGAGCTCTCTGGCTAACTAGGGAACCCACTGCTTAAGCCTCAATAAAGCTTGCCT
TGAGTGCTTCAAGTAGTGTGTGCCCGTCTGTTGTGTGACTCTGGTAACTAGAGATCCCTCAGACCCTTTT
AGTCAGTGTGGAAAATCTCTAGCAGGGCCGCTTTAAACCCGCTGATCAGCCTCGACTGTGCCTTCTAGTT
GCCAGCCATCTGTTGTTTGCCCCTCCCCCGTGCCTTCCTTGACCCTGGAAGGTGCCACTCCCACTGTCCT
TTCCTAATAAAATGAGGAAATTGCATCGCATTGTCTGAGTAGGTGTCATTCTATTCTGGGGGGTGGGGTG
GGGCAGGACAGCAAGGGGGAGGATTGGGAAGACAATAGCAGGCATGCTGGGGATGCGGTGGGCTCTATGG
CTTCTGAGGCGGAAAGAACCAGCTGGGGCTCTAGGGGGTATCCCC
[124 nt withheld, positions 6066-6189]
C
[91 nt withheld, positions 6191-6281]
A
[49 nt withheld, positions 6283-6331]
CCTTTGACGTTGGAGTCCACGTTCTTT
[37 nt withheld, positions 6359-6395]
ACCCTATCTCGGTCTATTCTTTTGATTTATAAGGGATTTTGCCGATTTCGGCCTATTGGTTAAAAAATGA
GCTGATTTAACAAAAATTTAACGCGAATTAATTCTGTGGAATGTGTGTCAGTTAGGGTGTGGAAAGTCCC
CAGGCTCCCCAGCAGGCAGAAGTATGCAAAGCATGCATCTCAATTAGTCAGCAACCAGGTGTGGAAAGTC
CCCAGGCTCCCCAGCAGGCAGAAGTATGCAAAGCATGCATCTCAATTAGTCAGCAACCATAGTCCCGCCC
CTAACTCCGCCCATCCCGCCCCTAACTCCGCCCAGTTCCGCCCATTCTCCGCCCCATGGCTGACTAATTT
TTTTTATTTATGCAGAGGCCGAGGCCGCCTCTGCCTCTGAGCTATTCCAGAAGTAGTGAGGAGGCTTTTT
TGGAGGCCTAGGCTTTTGCAAAAAGCTCCCGGGAGCTTGTATATCCATTTTCGGATCTGATCAGCACGTG
TTGACAATTAATCATCGGCATAGTATATCGGCATAGTATAATACGACAAGGTGAGGAACTAAACCATGGC
CAAGTTGACCAGTGCCGTTCCGGTGCTCACCGCGCGCGACGTCGCCGGAGCGGTCGAGTTCTGGACCGAC
CGGCTCGGGTTCTCCCGGGACTTCGTGGAGGACGACTTCGCCGGTGTGGTCCGGGACGACGTGACCCTGT
TCATCAGCGCGGTCCAGGACCAGGTGGTGCCGGACAACACCCTGGCCTGGGTGTGGGTGCGCGGCCTGGA
CGAGCTGTACGCCGAGTGGTCGGAGGTCGTGTCCACGAACTTCCGGGACGCCTCCGGGCCGGCCATGACC
GAGATCGGCGAGCAGCCGTGGGGGCGGGAGTTCGCCCTGCGCGACCCGGCCGGCAACTGCGTGCACTTCG
TGGCCGAGGAGCAGGACTGACACGTGCTACGAGATTTCGATTCCACCGCCGCCTTCTATGAAAGGTTGGG
CTTCGGAATCGTTTTCCGGGACGCCGGCTGGATGATCCTCCAGCGCGGGGATCTCATGCTGGAGTTCTTC
GCCCACCCCAACTTGTTTATTGCAGCTTATAATGGTTACAAATAAAGCAATAGCATCACAAATTTCACAA
ATAAAGCATTTTTTTCACTGCATTCTAGTTGTGGTTTGTCCAAACTCATCAATGTATCTTATCATGTCTG
TATACCGTCGACCTCTAGCTAGAGCTTGGCGTAATCATGGTCATAGCTGTTTCCTGTGTGAAATTGTTAT
CCGCTCACAATTCCACACAACATACGAGCCGGAAGCATAAAGTGTAAAGCCTGGGGTGCCTAATGAGTGA
GCTAACTCACATTAATTGCGTTGCGCTCACTGCCCGCTTTCCAGTCGGGAAACCTGTCGTGCCAGCTGCA
TTAATGAATCGGCCAACGCGCGGGGAGAGGCGGTTTGCGTATTGGGCGCTCTTCCGCTTCCTCGCTCACT
GACTCGCTGCGCTCGGTCGTTCGGCTGCGGCGAGCGGTATCAGCTCACTCAAAGGCGGTAATACGGTTAT
CCACAGAATCAGGGGATAACGCAGGAAAGAACATGTGAGCAAAAGGCCAGCAAAAGGCCAGGAACCGTAA
AAAGGCCGCGTTGCTGGCGTTTTTCCATAGGCTCCGCCCCCCTGACGAGCATCACAAAAATCGACGCTCA
AGTCAGAGGTGGCGAAACCCGACAGGACTATAAAGATACCAGGCGTTTCCCCCTGGAAGCTCCCTCGTGC
GCTCTCCTGTTCCGACCCTGCCGCTTACCGGATACCTGTCCGCCTTTCTCCCTTCGGGAAGCGTGGCGCT
TTCTCATAGCTCACGCTGTAGGTATCTCAGTTCGGTGTAGGTCGTTCGCTCCAAGCTGGGCTGTGTGCAC
GAACCCCCCGTTCAGCCCGACCGCTGCGCCTTATCCGGTAACTATCGTCTTGAGTCCAACCCGGTAAGAC
ACGACTTATCGCCACTGGCAGCAGCCACTGGTAACAGGATTAGCAGAGCGAGGTATGTAGGCGGTGCTAC
AGAGTTCTTGAAGTGGTGGCCTAACTACGGCTACACTAGAAGAACAGTATTTGGTATCTGCGCTCTGCTG
AAGCCAGTTACCTTCGGAAAAAGAGTTGGTAGCTCTTGATCCGGCAAACAAACCACCGCTGGTAGCGGTG
GTTTTTTTGTTTGCAAGCAGCAGATTACGCGCAGAAAAAAAGGATCTCAAGAAGATCCTTTGATCTTTTC
TACGGGGTCTGACGCTCAGTGGAACGAAAACTCACGTTAAGGGATTTTGGTCATGAGATTATCAAAAAGG
ATCTTCACCTAGATCCTTTTAAATTAAAAATGAAGTTTTAAATCAATCTAAAGTATATATGAGTAAACTT
GGTCTGACAGTTACCAATGCTTAATCAGTGAGGCACCTATCTCAGCGATCTGTCTATTTCGTTCATCCAT
AGTTGCCTGACTCCCCGTCGTGTAGATAACTACGATACGGGAGGGCTTACCATCTGGCCCCAGTGCTGCA
ATGATACCGCGAGACCCACGCTCACCGGCTCCAGATTTATCAGCAATAAACCAGCCAGCCGGAAGGGCCG
AGCGCAGAAGTGGTCCTGCAACTTTATCCGCCTCCATCCAGTCTATTAATTGTTGCCGGGAAGCTAGAGT
AAGTAGTTCGCCAGTTAATAGTTTGCGCAACGTTGTTGCCATTGCTACAGGCATCGTGGTGTCACGCTCG
TCGTTTGGTATGGCTTCATTCAGCTCCGGTTCCCAACGATCAAGGCGAGTTACATGATCCCCCATGTTGT
GCAAAAAAGCGGTTAGCTCCTTCGGTCCTCCGATCGTTGTCAGAAGTAAGTTGGCCGCAGTGTTATCACT
CATGGTTATGGCAGCACTGCATAATTCTCTTACTGTCATGCCATCCGTAAGATGCTTTTCTGTGACTGGT
GAGTACTCAACCAAGTCATTCTGAGAATAGTGTATGCGGCGACCGAGTTGCTCTTGCCCGGCGTCAATAC
GGGATAATACCGCGCCACATAGCAGAACTTTAAAAGTGCTCATCATTGGAAAACGTTCTTCGGGGCGAAA
ACTCTCAAGGATCTTACCGCTGTTGAGATCCAGTTCGATGTAACCCACTCGTGCACCCAACTGATCTTCA
GCATCTTTTACTTTCACCAGCGTTTCTGGGTGAGCAAAAACAGGAAGGCAAAATGCCGCAAAAAAGGGAA
TAAGGGCGACACGGAAATGTTGAATACTCATACTCTTCCTTTTTCAATATTATTGAAGCATTTATCAGGG
TTATTGTCTCATGAGCGGATACATATTTGAATGTATTTAGAAAAATAAACAAATAGGGGTTCCGCGCACA
TTTCCCCGAAAAGTGCCACCTGACGTCGACGGATCGGGAGATCTCCCGATCCCCTATGGTGCACTCTCAG
TACAATCTGCTCTGATGCCGCATAGTTAAGCCAGTATCTGCTCCCTGCTTGTGTGTTGGAGGTCGCTGAG
TAGTGCGCGAGCAAAATTTAAGCTACAACAAGGCAAGGCTTGACCGACAATTGCATGAAGAATCTGCTTA
GGGTTAGGCGTTTTGCGCTGCTTCGCGATGTACGGGCCAGATATACGCGTTGACATTGATTATTGACTAG
TTATTAATAGTAATCAATTACGGGGTCATTAGTTCATAGCCCATATATGGAGTTCCGCGTTACATAACTT
ACGGTAAATGGCCCGCCTGGCTGACCGCCCAACGACCCCCGCCCATTGACGTCAATAATGACGTATGTTC
CCATAGTAACGCCAATAGGGACTTTCCATTGACGTCAATGGGTGGAGTATTTACGGTAAACTGCCCACTT
GGCAGTACATCAAGTGTATCATATGCCAAGTACGCCCCCTATTGACGTCAATGACGGTAAATGGCCCGCC
TGGCATTATGCCCAGTACATGACCTTATGGGACTTTCCTACTTGGCAGTACATCTACGTATTAGTCATCG
CTATTACCATGGTGATGCGGTTTTGGCAGTACATCAATGGGCGTGGATAGCGGTTTGACTCACGGGGATT
TCCAAGTCTC
